>Addgene plasmid #90587 | CDC25A B2.2 gRNA | addgene full sequence | sequence record 183305 | Addgene NGS Result
CGGAAGAGCGCCCAATACGCAAACCGCCTCTCCCCGCGCGTTGGCCGATTCATTAATGCAGCTGGCACGA
CAGGTTTCCCGACTGGAAAGCGGGCAGTGAGCGCAACGCAATTAATGTGAGTTAGCTCACTCATTAGGCA
CCCCAGGCTTTACACTTTATGCTTCCGGCTCGTATGTTGTGTGGAATTGTGAGCGGATAACAATTTCACA
CAGGAAACAGCTATGACCATGATTACGCCAAGCGCGCAATTAACCCTCACTAAAGGGAACAAAAGCTGGA
GCTGCAAGCTTAATGTAGTCTTATGCAATACTCTTGTAGTCTTGCAACATGGTAACGATGAGTTAGCAAC
ATGCCTTACAAGGAGAGAAAAAGCACCGTGCATGCCGATTGGTGGAAGTAAGGTGGTACGATCGTGCCTT
ATTAGGAAGGCAACAGACGGGTCTGACATGGATTGGACGAACCACTGAATTGCCGCATTGCAGAGATATT
GTATTTAAGTGCCTAGCTCGATACATAAACGGGTCTCTCTGGTTAGACCAGATCTGAGCCTGGGAGCTCT
CTGGCTAACTAGGGAACCCACTGCTTAAGCCTCAATAAAGCTTGCCTTGAGTGCTTCAAGTAGTGTGTGC
CCGTCTGTTGTGTGACTCTGGTAACTAGAGATCCCTCAGACCCTTTTAGTCAGTGTGGAAAATCTCTAGC
AGTGGCGCCCGAACAGGGACTTGAAAGCGAAAGGGAAACCAGAGGAGCTCTCTCGACGCAGGACTCGGCT
TGCTGAAGCGCGCACGGCAAGAGGCGAGGGGCGGCGACTGGTGAGTACGCCAAAAATTTTGACTAGCGGA
GGCTAGAAGGAGAGAGATGGGTGCGAGAGCGTCAGTATTAAGCGGGGGAGAATTAGATCGCGATGGGAAA
AAATTCGGTTAAGGCCAGGGGGAAAGAAAAAATATAAATTAAAACATATAGTATGGGCAAGCAGGGAGCT
AGAACGATTCGCAGTTAATCCTGGCCTGTTAGAAACATCAGAAGGCTGTAGACAAATACTGGGACAGCTA
CAACCATCCCTTCAGACAGGATCAGAAGAACTTAGATCATTATATAATACAGTAGCAACCCTCTATTGTG
TGCATCAAAGGATAGAGATAAAAGACACCAAGGAAGCTTTAGACAAGATAGAGGAAGAGCAAAACAAAAG
TAAGACCACCGCACAGCAAGCGGCCGCTGATCTTCAGACCTGGAGGAGGAGATATGAGGGACAATTGGAG
AAGTGAATTATATAAATATAAAGTAGTAAAAATTGAACCATTAGGAGTAGCACCCACCAAGGCAAAGAGA
AGAGTGGTGCAGAGAGAAAAAAGAGCAGTGGGAATAGGAGCTTTGTTCCTTGGGTTCTTGGGAGCAGCAG
GAAGCACTATGGGCGCAGCGTCAATGACGCTGACGGTACAGGCCAGACAATTATTGTCTGGTATAGTGCA
GCAGCAGAACAATTTGCTGAGGGCTATTGAGGCGCAACAGCATCTGTTGCAACTCACAGTCTGGGGCATC
AAGCAGCTCCAGGCAAGAATCCTGGCTGTGGAAAGATACCTAAAGGATCAACAGCTCCTGGGGATTTGGG
GTTGCTCTGGAAAACTCATTTGCACCACTGCTGTGCCTTGGAATGCTAGTTGGAGTAATAAATCTCTGGA
ACAGATTTGGAATCACACGACCTGGATGGAGTGGGACAGAGAAATTAACAATTACACAAGCTTAATACAC
TCCTTAATTGAAGAATCGCAAAACCAGCAAGAAAAGAATGAACAAGAATTATTGGAATTAGATAAATGGG
CAAGTTTGTGGAATTGGTTTAACATAACAAATTGGCTGTGGTATATAAAATTATTCATAATGATAGTAGG
AGGCTTGGTAGGTTTAAGAATAGTTTTTGCTGTACTTTCTATAGTGAATAGAGTTAGGCAGGGATATTCA
CCATTATCGTTTCAGACCCACCTCCCAACCCCGAGGGGACCCAGAGAGGGCCTATTTCCCATGATTCCTT
CATATTTGCATATACGATACAAGGCTGTTAGAGAGATAATTAGAATTAATTTGACTGTAAACACAAAGAT
ATTAGTACAAAATACGTGACGTAGAAAGTAATAATTTCTTGGGTAGTTTGCAGTTTTAAAATTATGTTTT
AAAATGGACTATCATATGCTTACCGTAACTTGAAAGTATTTCGATTTCTTGGCTTTATATATCTTGTGGA
AAGGACGAAACACCGCGCGTCGCAGCCCGTCGTGAGTTTAAGAGCTATGCTGGAAACAGCATAGCAAGTT
TAAATAAGGCTAGTCCGTTATCAACTTGAAAAAGTGGCACCGAGTCGGTGCTTTTTTTGAATTCTAGATC
TTGAGACAAATGGCAGTATTCATCCACAATTTTAAAAGAAAAGGGGGGATTGGGGGGTACAGTGCAGGGG
AAAGAATAGTAGACATAATAGCAACAGACATACAAACTAAAGAATTACAAAAACAAATTACAAAAATTCA
AAATTTTCGGGTTTATTACAGGGACAGCAGAGATCCACTTTGGCGCCGGCTCGAGTGGCTCCGGTGCCCG
TCAGTGGGCAGAGCGCACATCGCCCACAGTCCCCGAGAAGTTGGGGGGAGGGGTCGGCAATTGAACCGGT
GCCTAGAGAAGGTGGCGCGGGGTAAACTGGGAAAGTGATGTCGTGTACTGGCTCCGCCTTTTTCCCGAGG
GTGGGGGAGAACCGTATATAAGTGCAGTAGTCGCCGTGAACGTTCTTTTTCGCAACGGGTTTGCCGCCAG
AACACAGGTGTCGTGACGCGGGATCCGCCACCATGACCGAGTACAAGCCCACGGTGCGCCTCGCCACCCG
CGACGACGTCCCCAGGGCCGTACGCACCCTCGCCGCCGCGTTCGCCGACTACCCCGCCACGCGCCACACC
GTCGATCCGGACCGCCACATCGAGCGGGTCACCGAGCTGCAAGAACTCTTCCTCACGCGCGTCGGGCTCG
ACATCGGCAAGGTGTGGGTCGCGGACGACGGCGCCGCGGTGGCGGTCTGGACCACGCCGGAGAGCGTCGA
AGCGGGGGCGGTGTTCGCCGAGATCGGCCCGCGCATGGCCGAGTTGAGCGGTTCCCGGCTGGCCGCGCAG
CAACAGATGGAAGGCCTCCTGGCGCCGCACCGGCCCAAGGAGCCCGCGTGGTTCCTGGCCACCGTCGGAG
TCTCGCCCGACCACCAGGGCAAGGGTCTGGGCAGCGCCGTCGTGCTCCCCGGAGTGGAGGCGGCCGAGCG
CGCCGGGGTGCCCGCCTTCCTGGAGACCTCCGCGCCCCGCAACCTCCCCTTCTACGAGCGGCTCGGCTTC
ACCGTCACCGCCGACGTCGAGGTGCCCGAAGGACCGCGCACCTGGTGCATGACCCGCAAGCCCGGTGCCT
GAACGCGTTAAGTCGACAATCAACCTCTGGATTACAAAATTTGTGAAAGATTGACTGGTATTCTTAACTA
TGTTGCTCCTTTTACGCTATGTGGATACGCTGCTTTAATGCCTTTGTATCATGCTATTGCTTCCCGTATG
GCTTTCATTTTCTCCTCCTTGTATAAATCCTGGTTGCTGTCTCTTTATGAGGAGTTGTGGCCCGTTGTCA
GGCAACGTGGCGTGGTGTGCACTGTGTTTGCTGACGCAACCCCCACTGGTTGGGGCATTGCCACCACCTG
TCAGCTCCTTTCCGGGACTTTCGCTTTCCCCCTCCCTATTGCCACGGCGGAACTCATCGCCGCCTGCCTT
GCCCGCTGCTGGACAGGGGCTCGGCTGTTGGGCACTGACAATTCCGTGGTGTTGTCGGGGAAATCATCGT
CCTTTCCTTGGCTGCTCGCCTGTGTTGCCACCTGGATTCTGCGCGGGACGTCCTTCTGCTACGTCCCTTC
GGCCCTCAATCCAGCGGACCTTCCTTCCCGCGGCCTGCTGCCGGCTCTGCGGCCTCTTCCGCGTCTTCGC
CTTCGCCCTCAGACGAGTCGGATCTCCCTTTGGGCCGCCTCCCCGCGTCGACTTTAAGACCAATGACTTA
CAAGGCAGCTGTAGATCTTAGCCACTTTTTAAAAGAAAAGGGGGGACTGGAAGGGCTAATTCACTCCCAA
CGAAGACAAGATCTGCTTTTTGCTTGTACTGGGTCTCTCTGGTTAGACCAGATCTGAGCCTGGGAGCTCT
CTGGCTAACTAGGGAACCCACTGCTTAAGCCTCAATAAAGCTTGCCTTGAGTGCTTCAAGTAGTGTGTGC
CCGTCTGTTGTGTGACTCTGGTAACTAGAGATCCCTCAGACCCTTTTAGTCAGTGTGGAAAATCTCTAGC
AGTACGTATAGTAGTTCATGTCATCTTATTATTCAGTATTTATAACTTGCAAAGAAATGAATATCAGAGA
GTGAGAGGAACTTGTTTATTGCAGCTTATAATGGTTACAAATAAAGCAATAGCATCACAAATTTCACAAA
TAAAGCATTTTTTTCACTGCATTCTAGTTGTGGTTTGTCCAAACTCATCAATGTATCTTATCATGTCTGG
CTCTAGCTATCCCGCCCCTAACTCCGCCCATCCCGCCCCTAACTCCGCCCAGTTCCGCCCATTCTCCGCC
CCATGGCTGACTAATTTTTTTTATTTATGCAGAGGCCGAGGCCGCCTCGGCCTCTGAGCTATTCCAGAAG
TAGTGAGGAGGCTTTTTTGGAGGCCTAGGGACGTACCCAATTCGCCCTATAGTGAGTCGTATTACGCGCG
CTCACTGGCCGTCGTTTTACAACGTCGTGACTGGGAAAACCCTGGCGTTACCCAACTTAATCGCCTTGCA
GCACATCCCCCTTTCGCCAGCTGGCGTAATAGCGAAGAGGCCCGCACCGATCGCCCTTCCCAACAGTTGC
GCAGCCTGAATGGCGAATGGG
[124 nt withheld, positions 4922-5045]
C
[91 nt withheld, positions 5047-5137]
A
[49 nt withheld, positions 5139-5187]
CCTTTGACGTTGGAGTCCACGTTCTTT
[37 nt withheld, positions 5215-5251]
ACCCTATCTCGGTCTATTCTTTTGATTTATAAGGGATTTTGCCGATTTCGGCCTATTGGTTAAAAAATGA
GCTGATTTAACAAAAATTTAACGCGAATTTTAACAAAATATTAACGCTTACAATTTAGGTGGCACTTTTC
GGGGAAATGTGCGCGGAACCCCTATTTGTTTATTTTTCTAAATACATTCAAATATGTATCCGCTCATGAG
ACAATAACCCTGATAAATGCTTCAATAATATTGAAAAAGGAAGAGTATGAGTATTCAACATTTCCGTGTC
GCCCTTATTCCCTTTTTTGCGGCATTTTGCCTTCCTGTTTTTGCTCACCCAGAAACGCTGGTGAAAGTAA
AAGATGCTGAAGATCAGTTGGGTGCACGAGTGGGTTACATCGAACTGGATCTCAACAGCGGTAAGATCCT
TGAGAGTTTTCGCCCCGAAGAACGTTTTCCAATGATGAGCACTTTTAAAGTTCTGCTATGTGGCGCGGTA
TTATCCCGTATTGACGCCGGGCAAGAGCAACTCGGTCGCCGCATACACTATTCTCAGAATGACTTGGTTG
AGTACTCACCAGTCACAGAAAAGCATCTTACGGATGGCATGACAGTAAGAGAATTATGCAGTGCTGCCAT
AACCATGAGTGATAACACTGCGGCCAACTTACTTCTGACAACGATCGGAGGACCGAAGGAGCTAACCGCT
TTTTTGCACAACATGGGGGATCATGTAACTCGCCTTGATCGTTGGGAACCGGAGCTGAATGAAGCCATAC
CAAACGACGAGCGTGACACCACGATGCCTGTAGCAATGGCAACAACGTTGCGCAAACTATTAACTGGCGA
ACTACTTACTCTAGCTTCCCGGCAACAATTAATAGACTGGATGGAGGCGGATAAAGTTGCAGGACCACTT
CTGCGCTCGGCCCTTCCGGCTGGCTGGTTTATTGCTGATAAATCTGGAGCCGGTGAGCGTGGGTCTCGCG
GTATCATTGCAGCACTGGGGCCAGATGGTAAGCCCTCCCGTATCGTAGTTATCTACACGACGGGGAGTCA
GGCAACTATGGATGAACGAAATAGACAGATCGCTGAGATAGGTGCCTCACTGATTAAGCATTGGTAACTG
TCAGACCAAGTTTACTCATATATACTTTAGATTGATTTAAAACTTCATTTTTAATTTAAAAGGATCTAGG
TGAAGATCCTTTTTGATAATCTCATGACCAAAATCCCTTAACGTGAGTTTTCGTTCCACTGAGCGTCAGA
CCCCGTAGAAAAGATCAAAGGATCTTCTTGAGATCCTTTTTTTCTGCGCGTAATCTGCTGCTTGCAAACA
AAAAAACCACCGCTACCAGCGGTGGTTTGTTTGCCGGATCAAGAGCTACCAACTCTTTTTCCGAAGGTAA
CTGGCTTCAGCAGAGCGCAGATACCAAATACTGTTCTTCTAGTGTAGCCGTAGTTAGGCCACCACTTCAA
GAACTCTGTAGCACCGCCTACATACCTCGCTCTGCTAATCCTGTTACCAGTGGCTGCTGCCAGTGGCGAT
AAGTCGTGTCTTACCGGGTTGGACTCAAGACGATAGTTACCGGATAAGGCGCAGCGGTCGGGCTGAACGG
GGGGTTCGTGCACACAGCCCAGCTTGGAGCGAACGACCTACACCGAACTGAGATACCTACAGCGTGAGCT
ATGAGAAAGCGCCACGCTTCCCGAAGGGAGAAAGGCGGACAGGTATCCGGTAAGCGGCAGGGTCGGAACA
GGAGAGCGCACGAGGGAGCTTCCAGGGGGAAACGCCTGGTATCTTTATAGTCCTGTCGGGTTTCGCCACC
TCTGACTTGAGCGTCGATTTTTGTGATGCTCGTCAGGGGGGCGGAGCCTATGGAAAAACGCCAGCAACGC
GGCCTTTTTACGGTTCCTGGCCTTTTGCTGGCCTTTTGCTCACATGTTCTTTCCTGCGTTATCCCCTGAT
TCTGTGGATAACCGTATTACCGCCTTTGAGTGAGCTGATACCGCTCGCCGCAGCCGAACGACCGAGCGCA
GCGAGTCAGTGAGCGAGGAAG
Features (pLannotate 1.2.2; 27 found; start..end, strand, type, name):
      8..100     +  CDS            lacI (fragment): lac repressor; lacI; The lac repressor binds to the lac operator to inhibit transcription in E. coli. This inhibition can be relieved by adding lactose or isopropyl-β-D-thiogalactopyranoside (IPTG).
    113..134     +  protein_bind   CAP binding site: CAP binding activates transcription in the presence of cAMP. E. coli catabolite activator protein
    149..179     +  promoter       lac promoter: promoter for the E. coli lac operon
    187..203     +  protein_bind   lac operator: The lac repressor binds to the lac operator to inhibit transcription in E. coli. This inhibition can be relieved by adding lactose or isopropyl-β-D-thiogalactopyranoside (IPTG). lac repressor encoded by lacI
    248..266     +  promoter       T3 promoter: promoter for bacteriophage T3 RNA polymerase
    294..520     +  promoter       RSV promoter: Rous sarcoma virus enhancer/promoter
    521..701     +  LTR            5' LTR (truncated): truncated 5' long terminal repeat (LTR) from HIV-1
    748..873     +  misc_feature   HIV-1 Ψ: packaging signal of human immunodeficiency virus type 1
    857..1220    +  CDS            HIV-1 gag (fragment): gag protein from human immunodeficiency virus 1; gag
   1366..1599    +  misc_feature   RRE: The Rev response element (RRE) of HIV-1 allows for Rev-dependent mRNA export from the nucleus to the cytoplasm.
   1976..2002    +  CDS            Rev (fragment): human immunodeficiency virus 1 (HIV-1) Rev protein; rev; enhances nuclear export of unspliced and incompletely spliced viral mRNAs
   2006..2246    +  promoter       U6 promoter: RNA polymerase III promoter for human U6 snRNA
   2294..2361    +  misc_RNA       tracrRNA (fragment): trans-activating CRISPR RNA for the Streptococcus pyogenes CRISPR/Cas9 system
   2410..2527    +  misc_feature   cPPT/CTS: central polypurine tract and central termination sequence of HIV-1
   2596..2807    +  promoter       EF-1α core promoter: core promoter for human elongation factor EF-1α
   2833..3432    +  CDS            PuroR (fragment): puromycin N-acetyltransferase; pac from Streptomyces; confers resistance to puromycin
   3448..4036    +  misc_feature   WPRE: woodchuck hepatitis virus posttranscriptional regulatory element
   4087..4106    +  misc_feature   cPPT/CTS (fragment): central polypurine tract and central termination sequence of HIV-1
   4108..4341    +  LTR            3' LTR (ΔU3): self-inactivating 3' long terminal repeat (LTR) from HIV-1
   4419..4540    +  polyA_signal   SV40 poly(A) signal: SV40 polyadenylation signal
   4580..4715    +  rep_origin     SV40 ori: SV40 origin of replication
   4736..4754    -  promoter       T7 promoter: promoter for bacteriophage T7 RNA polymerase
   4762..4917    +  CDS            lacZα (fragment): LacZα fragment of β-galactosidase; lacZ fragment
   4922..5350    +  rep_origin     f1 ori (sequence partly withheld): f1 bacteriophage origin of replication; arrow indicates direction of (+) strand synthesis
   5403..5507    +  promoter       AmpR promoter: bla
   5508..6368    +  CDS            AmpR: β-lactamase; bla; confers resistance to ampicillin, carbenicillin, and related antibiotics
   6539..7127    +  rep_origin     ori: high-copy-number ColE1/pMB1/pBR322/pUC origin of replication
