[The description below was written by a language model from this plasmid's Addgene catalogue record and pLannotate feature annotations shown in this document.]
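Description:
CDC25A B2.2 gRNA is a third-generation lentiviral CRISPR plasmid built on the pLenti-sgRNA backbone that delivers a single guide RNA against human CDC25A. It is propagated in E. coli through a high-copy ColE1/pUC-type origin with ampicillin selection from the β-lactamase gene. An f1 origin, an SV40 origin and residual lac, T3 and T7 elements are carried over from the parental cloning vector. The catalogue lists the empty backbone as 9151 bp, whereas the sequenced record is 7,302 nt. This would fit replacement of a stuffer fragment when the guide was inserted between the two BsmBI sites, both destroyed during cloning, but the record does not explain the difference.

The viral cassette begins with an RSV promoter driving a truncated HIV-1 5' LTR, which makes genomic RNA production Tat-independent. This is followed by the Ψ packaging signal with a partial gag region, the Rev response element for nuclear export of the unspliced transcript, and a cPPT/CTS. It ends in a ΔU3 self-inactivating 3' LTR with an SV40 polyadenylation signal downstream. Within this frame, a human U6 RNA polymerase III promoter transcribes the CDC25A spacer fused to the Streptococcus pyogenes guide scaffold, which is annotated as a tracrRNA fragment. A separate EF-1α core promoter drives puromycin N-acetyltransferase, stabilised by a WPRE, for selection of transduced mammalian cells.

No Cas9 is encoded, so the nuclease must be supplied separately, for example by a Cas9-expressing cell line. The plasmid belongs to a series of guides used to generate cell-cycle gene knockouts in human cells.
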