Addgene plasmid #90587: CDC25A B2.2 gRNA
Purpose: 3rd generation lentiviral gRNA plasmid targeting human CDC25A
Depositing lab: Iain Cheeseman. Depositing organization: Whitehead Institute for Biomedical Research. Publication: Large-Scale Analysis of CRISPR/Cas9 Cell-Cycle Knockouts Reveals the Diversity of p53-Dependent Responses to Cell-Cycle Defects. McKinley KL, Cheeseman IM. Dev Cell. 2017 Feb 27;40(4):405-420.e2. doi: 10.1016/j.devcel.2017.01.012. Epub 2017 Feb 16. PubMed 28216383.
Backbone
  Vector backbone: pLenti-sgRNA
  Backbone manufacturer: Eric Lander & David Sabatini labs (Addgene plasmid #71409)
  Backbone size w/o insert (bp): 9151
  Vector type: Lentiviral, CRISPR
  Selectable markers: Puromycin
Growth in bacteria
  Bacterial resistance: Ampicillin, 100 μg/mL
  Growth temperature: 37°C
  Growth strain: NEB Stable
  Copy number: Unknown
Gene/Insert
  Gene/Insert name: CDC25A (Guide Designation B2.2) (alt name: pKMKO series)
  gRNA/shRNA sequence: CACCgCGCGTCGCAGCCCGTCGTGA
  Species: H. sapiens (human)
  Promoter: U6
  Cloning method: Restriction Enzyme; 5′ cloning site BsmBI (destroyed during cloning); 3′ cloning site BsmBI (destroyed during cloning)
  Sequencing primers: 5′ hU6-F (5'-GAGGGCCTATTTCCCATGATT-3'); 3′ EF1a-R (5'-CACGGCGACTACTGCACTTA-3')
Terms and licenses: Academic/Nonprofit Terms; Industry Terms: Not Available to Industry
Depositor comments: Please note that gRNA target sequence listed is not strictly the 20nt spacer sequence, but also contains the 5' BsmBI overhang. For more information about knockout human cell lines generated using this plasmid, please see http://cellcycleknockouts.wi.mit.edu/ .
How to cite: CDC25A B2.2 gRNA was a gift from Iain Cheeseman (Addgene plasmid # 90587 ; http://n2t.net/addgene:90587 ; RRID:Addgene_90587)
